>Addgene plasmid #65269 | Ii-Str_ST-SBP-mCherry | depositor full sequence | sequence record 110477 | Full Sequence
CGTCGACGGATCGGGAGATCTCCCGATCCCCTATGGTCGACTCTCAGTACAATCTGCTCTGATGCCGCAT
AGTTAAGCCAGTATCTGCTCCCTGCTTGTGTGTTGGAGGTCGCTGAGTAGTGCGCGAGCAAAATTTAAGC
TACAACAAGGCAAGGCTTGACCGACAATTGCATGAAGAATCTGCTTAGGGTTAGGCGTTTTGCGCTGCTT
CGCGATGTACGGGCCAGATATACGCGTTGACATTGATTATTGACTAGTTATTAATAGTAATCAATTACGG
GGTCATTAGTTCATAGCCCATATATGGAGTTCCGCGTTACATAACTTACGGTAAATGGCCCGCCTGGCTG
ACCGCCCAACGACCCCCGCCCATTGACGTCAATAATGACGTATGTTCCCATAGTAACGCCAATAGGGACT
TTCCATTGACGTCAATGGGTGGACTATTTACGGTAAACTGCCCACTTGGCAGTACATCAAGTGTATCATA
TGCCAAGTACGCCCCCTATTGACGTCAATGACGGTAAATGGCCCGCCTGGCATTATGCCCAGTACATGAC
CTTATGGGACTTTCCTACTTGGCAGTACATCTACGTATTAGTCATCGCTATTACCATGGTGATGCGGTTT
TGGCAGTACATCAATGGGCGTGGATAGCGGTTTGACTCACGGGGATTTCCAAGTCTCCACCCCATTGACG
TCAATGGGAGTTTGTTTTGGCACCAAAATCAACGGGACTTTCCAAAATGTCGTAACAACTCCGCCCCATT
GACGCAAATGGGCGGTAGGCGTGTACGGTGGGAGGTCTATATAAGCAGAGCTCTCTGGCTAACTAGAGAA
CCCACTGCTTACTGGCTTATCGAAATTAATACGACTCACTATAGGGAGACCCAAGCTTGGTACCGAGCTC
GGATCGATATCTGCGGCCTAGCTAGCGCTTAAGGCCTGTTAACCGGTCGTACGTCTCCGGATTCGAATTA
ATTCGGATCCGTGATGCACAGGAGGAGAGCCAGGGCCTGTCGGGAAGATCAAAAGCCAGTCATCGATGAT
CAGCGCGACCTTATCTCCAACAATGAGCAACTGCCCATGCTGGGCCGGCGCCCTGGGGCCCCGGAGAGCA
AGTGCAGCCGCGGAGCCCTGTACACAGGCTTTTCCATCCTGGTGACTCTGCTCCTCGCTGGCCAGGCCAC
CACCGCCTACTTCCTGTACCAGCAGCAGGGCCGGCTGGACAAACTGACAGTCACCTCCCAGAACCTGCAG
CTCGAGATGGACCCTAGCAAAGACTCAAAAGCTCAGGTGTCCGCTGCCGAGGCTGGCATTACTGGAACAT
GGTACAATCAGCTCGGGAGCACCTTTATTGTGACTGCTGGAGCCGATGGAGCCCTCACCGGAACATACGA
ATCTGCTGTGGGAAACGCCGAATCACGGTACGTCCTCACTGGCCGATACGATAGTGCCCCTGCCACCGAC
GGATCTGGGACTGCCCTGGGATGGACTGTCGCTTGGAAAAACAACTACCGGAATGCTCATTCTGCCACAA
CATGGAGTGGACAGTACGTGGGAGGCGCTGAGGCTAGAATCAATACACAGTGGCTGCTCACATCTGGCAC
AACCGAGGCAAATGCTTGGAAATCCACCCTGGTGGGACATGACACATTCACCAAAGTGAAACCCTCCGCC
GCTTCAATCGATGCCGCCAAAAAAGCCGGAGTCAACAACGGCAATCCTCTGGATGCCGTCCAGCAGGTCG
ACTATCCGTACGACGTACCAGACTACGCACTCGACCTGCAGCTGGAGAACCTGCGCATGAAGCTTCCCAA
GCCTCCCAAGCCTGTGAGCAAGATGCGCATGGCCACCCCGCTGCTGATGCATGCGCTGCCCATGGGAGCC
CTGCCCCAGGGGCCCATGCAGAATGCCACCAAGTATGGCAACATGACAGAGGACCATGTGATGCACCTGC
TCCAGAATGCTGACCCCCTGAAGGTGTACCCGCCACTGAAGGGGAGCTTCCCGGAGAACCTGAGACACCT
TAAGAACACCATGGAGACCATAGACTGGAAGGTCTTTGAGAGCTGGATGCACCATTGGCTCCTGTTTGAA
ATGAGCAGGCACTCCTTGGAGCAAAAGCCCACTGACGCTCCACCGAAAGAGTCACTGGAACTGGAGGACC
CGTCTTCTGGGCTGGGTGTGACCAAGCAGGATCTGGGCCCAGTCCCCATGTGAGGATCCGCGGCCGCATA
GATAACTGATCCAGTGTGCTGGAATTAATTCGCTGTCTGCGAGGGCCAGCTGTTGGGGTGAGTACTCCCT
CTCAAAAGCGGGCATGACTTCTGCGCTAAGATTGTCAGTTTCCAAAAACGAGGAGGATTTGATATTCACC
TGGCCCGCGGTGATGCCTTTGAGGGTGGCCGCGTCCATCTGGTCAGAAAAGACAATCTTTTTGTTGTCAA
GCTTGAGGTGTGGCAGGCTTGAGATCTGGCCATACACTTGAGTGACAATGACATCCACTTTGCCTTTCTC
TCCACAGGTGTCCACTCCCAGGTCCAACTGCAGGTCGAGCATGCATCTAGGGCGGCCAATTCCGCCCCTC
TCCCTCCCCCCCCCCTAACGTTACTGGCCGAAGCCGCTTGGAATAAGGCCGGTGTGCGTTTGTCTATATG
TTATTTTCCACCATATTGCCGTCTTTTGGCAATGTGAGGGCCCGGAAACCTGGCCCTGTCTTCTTGACGA
GCATTCCTAGGGGTCTTTCCCCTCTCGCCAAAGGAATGCAAGGTCTGTTGAATGTCGTGAAGGAAGCAGT
TCCTCTGGAAGCTTCTTGAAGACAAACAACGTCTGTAGCGACCCTTTGCAGGCAGCGGAACCCCCCACCT
GGCGACAGGTGCCTCTGCGGCCAAAAGCCACGTGTATAAGATACACCTGCAAAGGCGGCACAACCCCAGT
GCCACGTTGTGAGTTGGATAGTTGTGGAAAGAGTCAAATGGCTCTCCTCAAGCGTATTCAACAAGGGGCT
GAAGGATGCCCAGAAGGTACCCCATTGTATGGGATCTGATCTGGGGCCTCGGTGCACATGCTTTACATGT
GTTTAGTCGAGGTTAAAAAAACGTCTAGGCCCCCCGAACCACGGGGACGTGGTTTTCCTTTGAAAAACAC
GATGATAAGCTTGCCACAACCCGGGAGGCGCGCCATGATTCACACCAACCTGAAGAAAAAGTTCAGCTGC
TGCGTCCTGGTCTTTCTTCTGTTTGCAGTCATCTGTGTGTGGAAGGAAAAGAAGAAAGGGAGTTACTATG
ATTCCTTTAAATTGCAAACCAAGGGGAATTCCATGGACGAGAAGACCACTGGTTGGCGAGGTGGACACGT
TGTTGAAGGACTGGCTGGGGAACTTGAACAACTTCGTGCACGACTGGAGCATCACCCACAAGGTCAACGT
GAACCACCTGCAGGTATGGTGAGCAAGGGCGAGGAGGATAACATGGCCATCATCAAGGAGTTCATGCGCT
TCAAGGTGCACATGGAGGGCTCCGTGAACGGCCACGAGTTCGAGATCGAGGGCGAGGGCGAGGGCCGCCC
CTACGAGGGCACCCAGACCGCCAAGCTGAAGGTGACCAAGGGTGGCCCCCTGCCCTTCGCCTGGGACATC
CTGTCCCCTCAGTTCATGTACGGCTCCAAGGCCTACGTGAAGCACCCCGCCGACATCCCCGACTACTTGA
AGCTGTCCTTCCCCGAGGGCTTCAAGTGGGAGCGCGTGATGAACTTCGAGGACGGCGGCGTGGTGACCGT
GACCCAGGACTCCTCCCTACAGGACGGCGAGTTCATCTACAAGGTGAAGCTGCGCGGCACCAACTTCCCC
TCCGACGGCCCCGTAATGCAGAAGAAGACCATGGGCTGGGAGGCCTCCTCCGAGCGGATGTACCCCGAGG
ACGGCGCCCTGAAGGGCGAGATCAAGCAGAGGCTGAAGCTGAAGGACGGCGGCCACTACGACGCTGAGGT
CAAGACCACCTACAAGGCCAAGAAGCCCGTGCAGCTGCCCGGCGCCTACAACGTCAACATCAAGTTGGAC
ATCACCTCCCACAACGAGGACTACACCATCGTGGAACAGTACGAACGCGCCGAGGGCCGCCACTCCACCG
GCGGCATGGACGAGCTGTACAAGGGCCGGCCTTAAGGCCTCGAGGGCCAATTAATTAACTCTAGATAACT
GATCATAATCAGCCATACCACATTTGTAGAGGTTTTACTTGCTTTAAAAAACCTCCCACACCTCCCCCTG
AACCTGAAACATAAAATGAATGCAATTGTTGTTGTTAACTTGTTTATTGCAGCTTATAATGGTTACAAAT
AAAGCAATAGCATCACAAATTTCACAAATAAAGCATTTTTTTCACTGCATTCTAGTTGTGGTTTGTCCAA
ACTCATCAATGTATCTTAACGCGTCGAGTGCATTCTAGTTGTGGTTTGTCCAAACTCATCAATGTATCTT
ATCATGTCTGTATACCGTCGACCTCTAGCTAGAGCTTGGCGTAATCATGGTCATAGCTGTTTCCTGTGTG
AAATTGTTATCCGCTCACAATTCCACACAACATACGAGCCGGAAGCATAAAGTGTAAAGCCTGGGGTGCC
TAATGAGTGAGCTAACTCACATTAATTGCGTTGCGCTCACTGCCCGCTTTCCAGTCGGGAAACCTGTCGT
GCCAGCTGCATTAATGAATCGGCCAACGCGCGGGGAGAGGCGGTTTGCGTATTGGGCGCTCTTCCGCTTC
CTCGCTCACTGACTCGCTGCGCTCGGTCGTTCGGCTGCGGCGAGCGGTATCAGCTCACTCAAAGGCGGTA
ATACGGTTATCCACAGAATCAGGGGATAACGCAGGAAAGAACATGTGAGCAAAAGGCCAGCAAAAGGCCA
GGAACCGTAAAAAGGCCGCGTTGCTGGCGTTTTTCCATAGGCTCCGCCCCCCTGACGAGCATCACAAAAA
TCGACGCTCAAGTCAGAGGTGGCGAAACCCGACAGGACTATAAAGATACCAGGCGTTTCCCCCTGGAAGC
TCCCTCGTGCGCTCTCCTGTTCCGACCCTGCCGCTTACCGGATACCTGTCCGCCTTTCTCCCTTCGGGAA
GCGTGGCGCTTTCTCAATGCTCACGCTGTAGGTATCTCAGTTCGGTGTAGGTCGTTCGCTCCAAGCTGGG
CTGTGTGCACGAACCCCCCGTTCAGCCCGACCGCTGCGCCTTATCCGGTAACTATCGTCTTGAGTCCAAC
CCGGTAAGACACGACTTATCGCCACTGGCAGCAGCCACTGGTAACAGGATTAGCAGAGCGAGGTATGTAG
GCGGTGCTACAGAGTTCTTGAAGTGGTGGCCTAACTACGGCTACACTAGAAGGACAGTATTTGGTATCTG
CGCTCTGCTGAAGCCAGTTACCTTCGGAAAAAGAGTTGGTAGCTCTTGATCCGGCAAACAAACCACCGCT
GGTAGCGGTGGTTTTTTTGTTTGCAAGCAGCAGATTACGCGCAGAAAAAAAGGATCTCAAGAAGATCCTT
TGATCTTTTCTACGGGGTCTGACGCTCAGTGGAACGAAAACTCACGTTAAGGGATTTTGGTCATGAGATT
ATCAAAAAGGATCTTCACCTAGATCCTTTTAAATTAAAAATGAAGTTTTAAATCAATCTAAAGTATATAT
GAGTAAACTTGGTCTGACAGTTACCAATGCTTAATCAGTGAGGCACCTATCTCAGCGATCTGTCTATTTC
GTTCATCCATAGTTGCCTGACTCCCCGTCGTGTAGATAACTACGATACGGGAGGGCTTACCATCTGGCCC
CAGTGCTGCAATGATACCGCGAGACCCACGCTCACCGGCTCCAGATTTATCAGCAATAAACCAGCCAGCC
GGAAGGGCCGAGCGCAGAAGTGGTCCTGCAACTTTATCCGCCTCCATCCAGTCTATTAATTGTTGCCGGG
AAGCTAGAGTAAGTAGTTCGCCAGTTAATAGTTTGCGCAACGTTGTTGCCATTGCTACAGGCATCGTGGT
GTCACGCTCGTCGTTTGGTATGGCTTCATTCAGCTCCGGTTCCCAACGATCAAGGCGAGTTACATGATCC
CCCATGTTGTGCAAAAAAGCGGTTAGCTCCTTCGGTCCTCCGATCGTTGTCAGAAGTAAGTTGGCCGCAG
TGTTATCACTCATGGTTATGGCAGCACTGCATAATTCTCTTACTGTCATGCCATCCGTAAGATGCTTTTC
TGTGACTGGTGAGTACTCAACCAAGTCATTCTGAGAATAGTGTATGCGGCGACCGAGTTGCTCTTGCCCG
GCGTCAATACGGGATAATACCGCGCCACATAGCAGAACTTTAAAAGTGCTCATCATTGGAAAACGTTCTT
CGGGGCGAAAACTCTCAAGGATCTTACCGCTGTTGAGATCCAGTTCGATGTAACCCACTCGTGCACCCAA
CTGATCTTCAGCATCTTTTACTTTCACCAGCGTTTCTGGGTGAGCAAAAACAGGAAGGCAAAATGCCGCA
AAAAAGGGAATAAGGGCGACACGGAAATGTTGAATACTCATACTCTTCCTTTTTCAATATTATTGAAGCA
TTTATCAGGGTTATTGTCTCATGAGCGGATACATATTTGAATGTATTTAGAAAAATAAACAAATAGGGGT
TCCGCGCACATTTCCCCGAAAAGTGCCACCTGA
Features (pLannotate 1.2.2; 20 found; start..end, strand, type, name):
     40..84      -  misc_feature   bom (fragment): basis of mobility region from pBR322
    239..618     +  enhancer       CMV enhancer: human cytomegalovirus immediate early enhancer
    619..822     +  promoter       CMV promoter: human cytomegalovirus (CMV) immediate early promoter
    818..851     +  LTR            5' LTR (truncated) (fragment): truncated 5' long terminal repeat (LTR) from HIV-1
    867..885     +  promoter       T7 promoter: promoter for bacteriophage T7 RNA polymerase
   1234..1746    +  CDS            SAV_STRAV (fragment): Experimental evidence at protein level: Swiss-Prot protein existence level 1. The biological function of streptavidin is not known. Forms a strong non-covalent specific complex with biotin (one molecule of biotin per subunit of streptavidin). From Streptomyces avidinii.
   2298..2527    +  intron         chimeric intron: chimera between introns from adenovirus and immunoglobulin heavy chain genes
   2696..3158    +  misc_feature   IRES: internal ribosome entry site (IRES) of the encephalomyocarditis virus (EMCV)
   3185..3313    +  CDS            ST6GAL1 (fragment): SIAT1_HUMAN - Also known as SIAT1. Experimental evidence at protein level: Swiss-Prot protein existence level 1. Transfers sialic acid from CMP-sialic acid to galactose- containing acceptor substrates. From Homo sapiens (Human).
   3446..4153    +  CDS            mCherry: mCherry is a basic (constitutively fluorescent) red fluorescent protein published in 2004, derived from Discosoma sp.. It is reported to be a very rapidly-maturing monomer with low acid sensitivity.
   4200..4284    +  CDS            large T antigen (fragment): large T antigen from SV40 (simian virus 40)
   4307..4428    +  polyA_signal   SV40 poly(A) signal: SV40 polyadenylation signal
   4439..4490    +  polyA_signal   SV40 poly(A) signal (fragment): SV40 polyadenylation signal
   4554..4570    -  protein_bind   lac operator: The lac repressor binds to the lac operator to inhibit transcription in E. coli. This inhibition can be relieved by adding lactose or isopropyl-β-D-thiogalactopyranoside (IPTG). lac repressor encoded by lacI
   4578..4608    -  promoter       lac promoter: promoter for the E. coli lac operon
   4623..4644    -  protein_bind   CAP binding site: CAP binding activates transcription in the presence of cAMP. E. coli catabolite activator protein
   4657..4749    -  CDS            lacI (fragment): lac repressor; lacI; The lac repressor binds to the lac operator to inhibit transcription in E. coli. This inhibition can be relieved by adding lactose or isopropyl-β-D-thiogalactopyranoside (IPTG).
   4932..5520    -  rep_origin     ori: high-copy-number ColE1/pMB1/pBR322/pUC origin of replication
   5691..6551    -  CDS            AmpR: β-lactamase; bla; confers resistance to ampicillin, carbenicillin, and related antibiotics
   6552..6656    -  promoter       AmpR promoter: bla
