[The description below was written by a language model from this plasmid's Addgene catalogue record and pLannotate feature annotations shown in this document.]
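Description:
Ii-Str_ST-SBP-mCherry is a bicistronic mammalian expression plasmid built on the pIRESneo3 backbone and designed for the RUSH (retention using selective hooks) system, which synchronizes the release of a secretory cargo from the endoplasmic reticulum. It is maintained in E. coli as a high-copy plasmid through a ColE1/pUC-type origin and selected with ampicillin via the β-lactamase gene. No neomycin resistance cassette appears in the feature table. The position downstream of the IRES, where the parental backbone would carry its selection marker, is instead occupied by the reporter, so the record shows no mammalian selection marker.

A single transcript is driven by the CMV immediate early enhancer and promoter and terminated by an SV40 polyadenylation signal. The first cistron encodes the "hook", streptavidin fused to the invariant chain Ii. The annotation detects only the streptavidin portion, and the Ii segment presumably lies in the unannotated region upstream of it. A chimeric intron and an EMCV IRES follow, allowing translation of the second cistron, the "reporter". This consists of amino acids 1 to 43 of human sialyltransferase ST6GAL1, fused at its C terminus to streptavidin binding peptide (SBP, not separately annotated) and mCherry. The depositor notes that the tagging is luminal.

In the RUSH approach, the ER-resident hook holds the SBP-tagged reporter in the ER through the streptavidin–SBP interaction. Adding biotin competes this interaction away, releasing the reporter as a synchronized wave. Its transport out of the ER can then be followed by red fluorescence imaging in cell populations.
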