Addgene plasmid #65269: Ii-Str_ST-SBP-mCherry
Purpose: synchronize trafficking of ST from the ER (RUSH system)
Depositing lab: Franck Perez. Depositing organization: Institut Curie. Publication: Synchronization of secretory protein traffic in populations of cells. Boncompain G, Divoux S, Gareil N, de Forges H, Lescure A, Latreche L, Mercanti V, Jollivet F, Raposo G, Perez F. Nat Methods. 2012 Mar 11;9(5):493-8. doi: 10.1038/nmeth.1928. PubMed 22406856.
Backbone
  Vector backbone: pIRESneo3
  Backbone manufacturer: Clontech
  Vector type: Mammalian Expression
Growth in bacteria
  Bacterial resistance: Ampicillin, 100 μg/mL
  Growth temperature: 37°C
  Growth strain: DH5alpha
  Copy number: High Copy
Gene/Insert
  Gene/Insert name: Ii-Streptavidin and truncated sialyltransferase (alt name: ST6GAL1)
  Species: H. sapiens (human)
  Mutation: contains only amino acids 1 to 43 of ST
  Entrez Gene: ST6GAL1 (a.k.a. CDw75, SIAT1, ST6GalI, ST6N)
  Promoter: CMV
  Tag / fusion protein: Streptavidin Binding Protein (SBP) (C terminal on insert); mCherry (C terminal on insert)
  Cloning method: Unknown
  Sequencing primers: 5′ IRES-F; 3′ mCherry-R
Terms and licenses: Academic/Nonprofit Terms; Industry Terms: Not Available to Industry
Depositor comments: luminal tagging
How to cite: Ii-Str_ST-SBP-mCherry was a gift from Franck Perez (Addgene plasmid # 65269 ; http://n2t.net/addgene:65269 ; RRID:Addgene_65269)
