>Addgene plasmid #65269 | Ii-Str_ST-SBP-mCherry | addgene partial sequence | sequence record 115569 | IRES-F 5'-TGGCTCTCCTCAAGCGTATT-3'
ATTGTATGGGATCTGATCTGGGGCCTCGGTGCACATGCTTTACATGTGTTTAGTCGAGGTTAAAAAAACG
TCTAGGCCCCCCGAACCACGGGGACGTGGTTTTCCTTTGAAAAACACGATGATAAGCTTGCCACAACCCG
GGAGGCGCGCCATGATTCACACCAACCTGAAGAAAAAGTTCAGCTGCTGCGTCCTGGTCTTTCTTCTGTT
TGCAGTCATCTGTGTGTGGAAGGAAAAGAAGAAAGGGAGTTACTATGATTCCTTTAAATTGCAAACCAAG
GGGAATTCCATGGACGAGAAGACCACTGGTTGGCGAGGTGGACACGTTGTTGAAGGACTGGCTGGGGAAC
TTGAACAACTTCGTGCACGACTGGAGCATCACCCACAAGGTCAACGTGAACCACCTGCAGGTATGGTGAG
CAAGGGCGAGGAGGATAACATGGCCATCATCAAGGAGTTCATGCGCTTCAAGGTGCACATGGAGGGCTCC
GTGAACGGCCACGAGTTCGAGATCGAGGGCGAGGGCGAGGGCCGCCCCTACGAGGGCACCCAGACCGCCA
AGCTGAAGGTGACCAAGGGTGGCCCCCTGCCCTTCGCCTGGGACATCCTGTCCCCTCAGTTCATGTACGG
CTCCAAGGCCTACGTGAAGCACCCCGCCGACATCCCCGACTACTTGAAGCTGTCCTTCCCCGAGGGCTTC
AAGTGGGAGCGCGTGATGAACTTCGAGGACGGCGGCGTGGTGACCGTGACCCAGGACTCCTCCCTACA
