>Addgene plasmid #65269 | Ii-Str_ST-SBP-mCherry | addgene partial sequence | sequence record 115570 | SV40pA-R 5'-GAAATTTGTGATGCTATTGC-3'
CAACAACAATTGCATTCATTTTATGTTTCAGGTTCAGGGGGAGGTGTGGGAGGTTTTTTAAAGCAAGTAA
AACCTCTACAAATGTGGTATGGCTGATTATGATCAGTTATCTAGAGTTAATTAATTGGCCCTCGAGGCCT
TAAGGCCGGCCCTTGTACAGCTCGTCCATGCCGCCGGTGGAGTGGCGGCCCTCGGCGCGTTCGTACTGTT
CCACGATGGTGTAGTCCTCGTTGTGGGAGGTGATGTCCAACTTGATGTTGACGTTGTAGGCGCCGGGCAG
CTGCACGGGCTTCTTGGCCTTGTAGGTGGTCTTGACCTCAGCGTCGTAGTGGCCGCCGTCCTTCAGCTTC
AGCCTCTGCTTGATCTCGCCCTTCAGGGCGCCGTCCTCGGGGTACATCCGCTCGGAGGAGGCCTCCCAGC
CCATGGTCTTCTTCTGCATTACGGGGCCGTCGGAGGGGAAGTTGGTGCCGCGCAGCTTCACCTTGTAGAT
GAACTCGCCGTCCTGTAGGGAGGAGTCCTGGGTCACGGTCACCACGCCGCCGTCCTCGAAGTTCATCACG
CGCTCCCACTTGAAGCCCTCGGGGAAGGACAGCTTCAAGTAGTCGGGGATGTCGGCGGGGTGCTTCACGT
AGGCCTTGGAGCCGTACATGAACTGAGGGGACAGGATGTCCCAGGCGAAGGGCA
